Addgene plasmid #128197: pFH109
Purpose: Level1 ZmUBIp::nScCas9 (wheat codon optimized):NOSt
Depositing lab: Vladimir Nekrasov. Depositing organization: Rothamsted Research. Publication: A modular cloning toolkit for genome editing in plants. Hahn F, Korolev A, Sanjurjo Loures L, Nekrasov V. BMC Plant Biol. 2020 Apr 23;20(1):179. doi: 10.1186/s12870-020-02388-2. PubMed 32326901.
Backbone
  Vector backbone: pICH47742
  Vector type: Plant Expression, CRISPR, Synthetic Biology
Growth in bacteria
  Bacterial resistance: Ampicillin, 100 μg/mL
  Growth temperature: 37°C
  Growth strain: DH5alpha
  Copy number: High Copy
Gene/Insert
  Gene/Insert name: ZmUBIp::nScCas9 (wheat codon optimized):NOSt
  Species: Synthetic
Terms and licenses: Academic/Nonprofit Terms; Industry Terms: Not Available to Industry
How to cite: pFH109 was a gift from Vladimir Nekrasov (Addgene plasmid # 128197 ; http://n2t.net/addgene:128197 ; RRID:Addgene_128197)
