[The description below was written by a language model from this plasmid's Addgene catalogue record and pLannotate feature annotations shown in this document.]
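Description:
pFH109 is a Level 1 module from a modular (Golden Gate/MoClo-style) cloning toolkit for plant genome editing, built in the pICH47742 acceptor backbone. It carries a single transcription unit in which the maize polyubiquitin (ZmUBI) promoter, a strong constitutive promoter widely used in cereals, drives a wheat codon-optimized ScCas9 nickase (nScCas9), with transcription ended by the nopaline synthase (NOS) terminator and polyadenylation signal. The automated feature annotation labels the roughly 4.1 kb coding sequence as Streptococcus pyogenes Cas9, which most likely reflects homology-based matching to the closest reference protein. The catalogue entry identifies it as ScCas9, and the "n" prefix denotes a nickase form, although the record does not state which inactivating mutation is present. No epitope tags or nuclear localisation signals are annotated, so their presence cannot be confirmed from the record.

The expression cassette sits between nopaline-type T-DNA left and right border repeats. The backbone combines a high-copy ColE1/pUC-type origin for propagation in E. coli with the broad-host-range IncP oriV and its trfA replication initiator, which permit maintenance in Agrobacterium. Selection in bacteria is by ampicillin resistance (β-lactamase with its native promoter). No plant selectable marker is annotated within the T-DNA, consistent with its role as an intermediate module. As a Level 1 part, the plasmid is typically combined with other Level 1 units, such as guide RNA cassettes and a selection marker, into a higher-level multigene construct for nickase-based editing applications in wheat and other monocots.
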