Features (pLannotate 1.2.2; 10 found; start..end, strand, type, name):
     34..2019    +  promoter       Ubi promoter: maize polyubiquitin gene promoter
   2022..6146    +  CDS            cas9: CAS9_STRP1 - Also known as csn1 From Streptococcus pyogenes serotype M1.
   6195..6447    +  terminator     NOS terminator: nopaline synthase terminator and poly(A) signal
   6495..6519    +  misc_feature   RB T-DNA repeat: right border repeat from nopaline C58 T-DNA
   6678..7823    -  CDS            trfA: TRFA_ECOLX - Experimental evidence at protein level: Swiss-Prot protein existence level 1. Also involved in plasmid copy number control, promoting intermolecular coupling of protein bound iterons at oriV, which inhibits replication initiation. From Escherichia coli.
   8159..8747    -  rep_origin     ori: high-copy-number ColE1/pMB1/pBR322/pUC origin of replication
   8918..9778    -  CDS            AmpR: β-lactamase; bla; confers resistance to ampicillin, carbenicillin, and related antibiotics
   9779..9883    -  promoter       AmpR promoter: bla
   9970..10601   -  rep_origin     oriV: incP origin of replication
  10693..10717   +  misc_feature   LB T-DNA repeat: left border repeat from nopaline C58 T-DNA
>Addgene plasmid #128197 | pFH109 | addgene full sequence | sequence record 252931 | Addgene NGS Result
TCTGTGAAGACAAGCAAGAATTCAAGCTTGGAGGTGCAGCGTGACCCGGTCGTGCCCCTCTCTAGAGATA
ATGAGCATTGCATGTCTAAGTTATAAAAAATTACCACATATTTTTTTTGTCACACTTGTTTGAAGTGCAG
TTTATCTATCTTTATACATATATTTAAACTTTACTCTACGAATAATATAATCTATAGTACTACAATAATA
TCAGTGTTTTAGAGAATCATATAAATGAACAGTTAGACATGGTCTAAAGGACAATTGAGTATTTTGACAA
CAGGACTCTACAGTTTTATCTTTTTAGTGTGCATGTGTTCTCCTTTTTTTTTGCAAATAGCTTCACCTAT
ATAATACTTCATCCATTTTATTAGTACATCCATTTAGGGTTTAGGGTTAATGGTTTTTATAGACTAATTT
TTTTAGTACATCTATTTTATTCTATTTTAGCCTCTAAATTAAGAAAACTAAAACTCTATTTTAGTTTTTT
TATTTAATAATTTAGATATAAAATAGAATAAAATAAAGTGACTAAAAATTAAACAAATACCCTTTAAGAA
ATTAAAAAAACTAAGGAAACATTTTTCTTGTTTCGAGTAGATAATGCCAGCCTGTTAAACGCCGTCGACG
AGTCTAACGGACACCAACCAGCGAACCAGCAGCGTCGCGTCGGGCCAAGCGAAGCAGACGGCACGGCATC
TCTGTCGCTGCCTCTGGACCCCTCTCGAGAGTTCCGCTCCACCGTTGGACTTGCTCCGCTGTCGGCATCC
AGAAATTGCGTGGCGGAGCGGCAGACGTGAGCCGGCACGGCAGGCGGCCTCCTCCTCCTCTCACGGCACG
GCAGCTACGGGGGATTCCTTTCCCACCGCTCCTTCGCTTTCCCTTCCTCGCCCGCCGTAATAAATAGACA
CCCCCTCCACACCCTCTTTCCCCAACCTCGTGTTGTTCGGAGCGCACACACACACAACCAGATCTCCCCC
AAATCCACCCGTCGGCACCTCCGCTTCAAGGTACGCCGCTCGTCCTCCCCCCCCCCCCTCTCTACCTTCT
CTAGATCGGCGTTCCGGTCCATGGTTAGGGCCCGGTAGTTCTACTTCTGTTCATGTTTGTGTTAGATCCG
TGTTTGTGTTAGATCCGTGCTGCTAGCGTTCGTACACGGATGCGACCTGTACGTCAGACACGTTCTGATT
GCTAACTTGCCAGTGTTTCTCTTTGGGGAATCCTGGGATGGCTCTAGCCGTTCCGCAGACGGGATCGATT
TCATGATTTTTTTTGTTTCGTTGCATAGGGTTTGGTTTGCCCTTTTCCTTTATTTCAATATATGCCGTGC
ACTTGTTTGTCGGGTCATCTTTTCATGCTTTTTTTTGTCTTGGTTGTGATGATGTGGTCTGGTTGGGCGG
TCGTTCTAGATCGGAGTAGAATTCTGTTTCAAACTACCTGGTGGATTTATTAATTTTGGATCTGTATGTG
TGTGCCATACATATTCATAGTTACGAATTGAAGATGATGGATGGAAATATCGATCTAGGATAGGTATACA
TGTTGATGCGGGTTTTACTGATGCATATACAGAGATGCTTTTTGTTCGCTTGGTTGTGATGATGTGGTGT
GGTTGGGCGGTCGTTCATTCGTTCTAGATCGGAGTAGAATACTGTTTCAAACTACCTGGTGTATTTATTA
ATTTTGGAACTGTATGTGTGTGTCATACATCTTCATAGTTACGAGTTTAAGATGGATGGAAATATCGATC
TAGGATAGGTATACATGTTGATGTGGGTTTTACTGATGCATATACATGATGGCATATGCAGCATCTATTC
ATATGCTCTAACCTTGAGTACCTATCTATTATAATAAACAAGTATGTTTTATAATTATTTTGATCTTGAT
ATACTTGGATGATGGCATATGCAGCAGCTATATGTGGATTTTTTTAGCCCTGCCTTCATACGCTATTTAT
TTGCTTGGTACTGTTTCTTTTGTCGATGCTCACCCTGTTGTTTGGTGTTACTTCTGCAGGAATGGAGAAG
AAATACTCTATTGGGCTGGCCATTGGCACCAATTCCGTTGGATGGGCCGTGATCACTGATGATTATAAGG
TCCCCTCCAAGAAGTTCAAGGTTCTGGGTAATACCAACAGGAAGAGCATAAAAAAGAATCTTATGGGCGC
TCTGCTCTTTGATAGCGGAGAAACGGCGGAAGCTACACGGCTCAAGCGGACAGCGAGGCGCCGCTATACC
AGGCGGAAGAACCGGATTAGATACCTTCAGGAAATCTTCGCGAACGAGATGGCCAAGCTCGATGACTCAT
TCTTCCAGCGCCTTGAGGAATCGTTCCTCGTTGAGGAGGACAAAAAGAACGAGCGTCACCCCATCTTTGG
TAATCTCGCGGACGAGGTTGCATACCACAGGAATTATCCGACCATCTACCACCTGAGGAAGAAGTTGGCG
GACAGCCCGGAGAAGGCAGACCTGCGGCTCATCTACCTCGCGCTGGCGCACATCATCAAATTCCGGGGGC
ATTTTTTGATCGAAGGGAAACTCAATGCTGAGAACTCGGACGTGGCAAAGCTCTTCTATCAGCTTATCCA
AACCTATAATCAGCTGTTCGAGGAATCTCCGTTGGATGAGATAGAGGTTGACGCTAAGGGTATCCTCTCC
GCTCGTCTTTCGAAGTCCAAACGCCTGGAGAAACTGATCGCCGTTTTCCCGAACGAGAAGAAGAACGGGC
TCTTCGGAAACATAATCGCGCTTGCCCTGGGACTGACGCCCAACTTCAAGTCCAACTTCGACTTGACGGA
GGATGCCAAACTTCAGCTTTCAAAGGACACATATGACGATGATTTGGACGAGTTGCTCGGCCAAATTGGC
GACCAATACGCTGACCTGTTCTCTGCCGCAAAAAACCTGTCCGATGCTATTCTGCTGAGCGATATTCTCC
GGAGCAACTCCGAGGTGACTAAGGCACCGTTGTCCGCCAGCATGGTGAAACGCTACGACGAGCACCACCA
GGACCTGGCTCTCCTCAAGACCTTGGTTAGGCAACAGTTTCCCGAGAAGTACGCCGAAATCTTTAAGGAT
GACACCAAGAACGGCTATGCCGGTTACGTTGGCATCGGAATCAAGCATAGGAAGAGGACCACTAAACTCG
CCACACAGGAGGAATTCTATAAATTTATCAAGCCTATTCTGGAGAAGATGGACGGAGCTGAGGAGCTGCT
CGCCAAGCTGAACAGGGACGATCTCCTGAGGAAGCAGCGGACCTTTGATAATGGCTCGATTCCTCATCAA
ATCCATCTGAAGGAGCTTCATGCCATACTGCGCAGGCAAGAAGAGTTTTACCCATTTCTGAAGGAGAATC
GGGAGAAGATCGAAAAAATCCTGACATTCCGCATACCCTACTACGTGGGCCCGCTTGCCCGGGGAAACTC
TCGTTTTGCTTGGCTCACGAGGAAGAGCGAGGAGGCGATAACGCCATGGAACTTCGAGGAGGTCGTGGAT
AAAGGCGCCAGCGCGCAATCGTTTATTGAGCGTATGACAAACTTCGACGAGCAGCTCCCAAACAAGAAGG
TGTTGCCAAAGCACAGCCTCCTGTACGAGTACTTCACGGTTTACAATGAGCTCACCAAAGTCAAGTACGT
TACTGAGCGTATGCGTAAGCCGGAGTTCCTCTCTGGGGAGCAGAAGAAGGCAATCGTTGACCTGCTCTTC
AAAACGAACCGTAAGGTGACCGTCAAGCAGCTGAAGGAAGATTACTTCAAAAAGATCGAATGTTTTGACT
CCGTGGAGATTATAGGAGTTGAGGATAGGTTTAATGCCTCACTCGGCACCTACCATGACTTGCTCAAGAT
CATCAAAGACAAGGATTTCCTGGACAATGAAGAGAACGAGGATATCCTTGAGGACATCGTGCTCACACTC
ACCCTCTTCGAGGACCGGGAGATGATCGAGGAGCGCCTCAAGACATACGCCCACCTCTTTGACGACAAGG
TGATGAAACAACTCAAGCGCAGGCACTACACGGGTTGGGGACGCCTCTCCCGCAAGATGATTAATGGTAT
CAGGGACAAACAGTCCGGTAAGACGATTCTCGATTTCTTGAAGTCCGATGGTTTCTCTAATCGCAACTTC
ATGCAGCTGATCCACGACGACTCACTCACCTTCAAGGAGGAGATTGAAAAGGCTCAAGTGTCCGGGCAGG
GAGATAGCCTCCACGAGCAAATCGCAGATCTCGCCGGATCGCCTGCAATTAAGAAGGGCATTCTTCAAAC
TGTCAAAATCGTCGACGAGCTGGTCAAGGTTATGGGCCACAAGCCAGAAAACATCGTTATCGAGATGGCT
AGGGAGAACCAGACCACTACCAAGGGACTCCAACAGTCCCGGGAGCGGAAGAAGAGGATTGAGGAGGGGA
TCAAGGAACTCGAGTCTCAAATTCTCAAGGAGAATCCGGTGGAGAACACTCAACTCCAGAACGAGAAGCT
CTACCTGTACTACCTGCAGAACGGCAGGGATATGTATGTCGATCAGGAGCTGGACATCAACAGGCTCTCC
GACTACGACGTCGACCATATCGTCCCGCAATCTTTCATTAAGGACGACTCAATCGATAACAAGGTCCTCA
CGCGCTCCGTCGAGAACAGAGGTAAGTCAGACAACGTGCCGTCGGAGGAGGTGGTGAAGAAGATGAAAAA
CTACTGGCGTCAACTCCTCAACGCTAAATTGATTACGCAGAGAAAATTCGATAACTTGACCAAAGCGGAA
CGCGGCGGTCTGTCGGAGGCCGACAAAGCCGGCTTCATTAAGCGGCAACTCGTGGAGACACGCCAGATCA
CAAAGCACGTCGCCAGGATTCTTGACTCGCGGATGAATACTAAACGCGACAAGAACGATAAGCCAATCAG
AGAAGTCAAGGTGATTACACTGAAGAGCAAACTGGTCAGCGACTTCCGCAAGGATTTCCAGCTTTATAAG
GTGAGGGACATAAACAATTATCACCACGCCCACGACGCGTACCTCAACGCGGTGGTTGGCACCGCACTCA
TTAAGAAATACCCGAAGCTCGAGTCAGAGTTCGTCTACGGCGACTATAAAGTGTACGACGTTCGGAAAAT
GATAGCAAAGTCCGAGCAAGAGATCGGCAAGGCCACGGCCAAGAGATTCTTCTACTCCAATATTATGAAT
TTCTTTAAGACGGAGGTTAAGTTGGCCAACGGAGAGATCCGGAAGCGGCCTCTCATTGAAACTAATGGCG
AGACAGGCGAGGTGGTCTGGAACAAGGAAAAGGACTTTGCTACCGTCCGCAAGGTCCTCGCGATGCCGCA
AGTGAACATTGTCAAAAAGACGGAAGTTCAGACAGGCGGGTTCTCGAAGGAGTCAATCTTGTCGAAGCGT
GAGTCCGCCAAGCTCATCCCACGCAAGAAGGGGTGGGATACGCGGAAGTATGGAGGTTTCGGGTCCCCCA
CTGTTGCATACTCAATTCTCGTGGTCGCCAAGGTGGAGAAGGGAAAAGCCAAGAAGCTCAAAAGCGTGAA
GGTCCTCGTGGGTATAACGATAATGGAAAAGGGTAGCTACGAGAAGGACCCAATCGGTTTCCTCGAAGCC
AAGGGGTACAAAGATATCAAAAAGGAGCTTATATTCAAACTGCCGAAGTACTCATTGTTTGAGCTGGAGA
ACGGCAGGCGGCGGATGTTGGCCTCGGCGACAGAACTGCAAAAGGCGAACGAGCTCGTCTTGCCTCAGCA
TCTCGTTAGGCTTCTCTACTACACCCAAAATATCTCTGCGACTACAGGGTCTAACAACCTCGGTTACATC
GAGCAGCATAGGGAGGAATTCAAGGAGATCTTTGAGAAGATCATCGACTTCTCCGAGAAGTACATCCTTA
AGAACAAAGTGAACTCCAACTTGAAGTCGAGCTTCGACGAGCAGTTCGCTGTTTCCGATTCTATTCTCCT
GTCGAACTCATTCGTGTCACTTCTGAAGTACACGTCGTTCGGCGCATCTGGCGGCTTTACCTTCCTCGAC
CTCGACGTGAAGCAAGGCCGGCTCCGCTACCAAACCGTGACCGAGGTTCTCGACGCGACATTGATCTACC
AGTCCATTACCGGCCTGTACGAAACGAGGACGGACCTCTCACAGCTCGGAGGGGACTCTAGAGCGGACCC
AAAGAAGAAGCGCAAGGTGTAGGCTTGTCAAGCAGATCGTTCAAACATTTGGCAATAAAGTTTCTTAAGA
TTGAATCCTGTTGCCGGTCTTGCGATGATTATCATATAATTTCTGTTGAATTACGTTAAGCATGTAATAA
TTAACATGTAATGCATGACGTTATTTATGAGATGGGTTTTTATGATTAGAGTCCCGCAATTATACATTTA
ATACGCGATAGAAAACAAAATATAGCGCGCAAACTAGGATAAATTATCGCGCGCGGTGTCATCTATGTTA
CTAGATCGACGCTACTATTGTCTTCTGCACGAAGTGGTTTAAACTATCAGTGTTTGACAGGATATATTGG
CGGGTAAACCTAAGAGAAAAGAGCGTTTATTAGAATAATCGGATATTTAAAAGGGCGTGAAAAGGTTTAT
CCGTTCGTCCATTTGTATGTGCATGCCAACCACAGGGTTCCCCAGATCAGGCGCTGGCTGCTGAACCCCC
AGCCGGAACTGACCCCACAAGGCCCTAGCGTTTGCAATGCACCAGGTCATCATTGACCCAGGCGTGTTCC
ACCAGGCCGCTGCCTCGCAACTCTTCGCAGGCTTCGCCGACCTGCTCGCGCCACTTCTTCACGCGGGTGG
AATCCGATCCGCACATGAGGCGGAAGGTTTCCAGCTTGAGCGGGTACGGCTCCCGGTGCGAGCTGAAATA
GTCGAACATCCGTCGGGCCGTCGGCGACAGCTTGCGGTACTTCTCCCATATGAATTTCGTGTAGTGGTCG
CCAGCAAACAGCACGACGATTTCCTCGTCGATCAGGACCTGGCAACGGGACGTTTTCTTGCCACGGTCCA
GGACGCGGAAGCGGTGCAGCAGCGACACCGATTCCAGGTGCCCAACGCGGTCGGACGTGAAGCCCATCGC
CGTCGCCTGTAGGCGCGACAGGCATTCCTCGGCCTTCGTGTAATACCGGCCATTGATCGACCAGCCCAGG
TCCTGGCAAAGCTCGTAGAACGTGAAGGTGATCGGCTCGCCGATAGGGGTGCGCTTCGCGTACTCCAACA
CCTGCTGCCACACCAGTTCGTCATCGTCGGCCCGCAGCTCGACGCCGGTGTAGGTGATCTTCACGTCCTT
GTTGACGTGGAAAATGACCTTGTTTTGCAGCGCCTCGCGCGGGATTTTCTTGTTGCGCGTGGTGAACAGG
GCAGAGCGGGCCGTGTCGTTTGGCATCGCTCGCATCGTGTCCGGCCACGGCGCAATATCGAACAAGGAAA
GCTGCATTTCCTTGATCTGCTGCTTCGTGTGTTTCAGCAACGCGGCCTGCTTGGCCTCGCTGACCTGTTT
TGCCAGGTCCTCGCCGGCGGTTTTTCGCTTCTTGGTCGTCATAGTTCCTCGCGTGTCGATGGTCATCGAC
TTCGCCAAACCTGCCGCCTCCTGTTCAAGACGACGCGAACGCTCCACGGCGGCCGATGGCGCGGGCAGGG
CAGGGGGAGCCAGTTGCACGCTGTCGCGCTCGATCTTGGCCGTAGCTTGCTGGACCATCGAGCCGACGGA
CTGGAAGGTTTCGCGGGGCGCACGCATGACGGTGCGGCTTGCGATGGTTTCGGCATCCTCGGCGGAAAAC
CCCGCGTCGATCAGTTCTTGCCTGTATGCCTTCCGGTCAAACGTCCGATTCATTCACCCTCCTTGCGGGA
TTGCCCCGACTCACGCCGGGGCAATGTGCCCTTATTCCTGATTTGACCCGCCTGGTGCCTTGGTGTCCAG
ATAATCCACCTTATCGGCAATGAAGTCGGTCCCGTAGACCGTCTGGCCGTCCTTCTCGTACTTGGTATTC
CGAATCTTGCCCTGCACGAATACCAGCGACCCCTTGCCCAAATACTTGCCGTGGGCCTCGGCCTGAGAGC
CAAAACACTTGATGCGGAAGAAGTCGGTGCGCTCCTGCTTGTCGCCGGCATCGTTGCGCCACATCTAGGA
TCTGCCAGGAACCGTAAAAAGGCCGCGTTGCTGGCGTTTTTCCATAGGCTCCGCCCCCCTGACGAGCATC
ACAAAAATCGACGCTCAAGTCAGAGGTGGCGAAACCCGACAGGACTATAAAGATACCAGGCGTTTCCCCC
TGGAAGCTCCCTCGTGCGCTCTCCTGTTCCGACCCTGCCGCTTACCGGATACCTGTCCGCCTTTCTCCCT
TCGGGAAGCGTGGCGCTTTCTCATAGCTCACGCTGTAGGTATCTCAGTTCGGTGTAGGTCGTTCGCTCCA
AGCTGGGCTGTGTGCACGAACCCCCCGTTCAGCCCGACCGCTGCGCCTTATCCGGTAACTATCGTCTTGA
GTCCAACCCGGTAAGACACGACTTATCGCCACTGGCAGCAGCCACTGGTAACAGGATTAGCAGAGCGAGG
TATGTAGGCGGTGCTACAGAGTTCTTGAAGTGGTGGCCTAACTACGGCTACACTAGAAGAACAGTATTTG
GTATCTGCGCTCTGCTGAAGCCAGTTACCTTCGGAAAAAGAGTTGGTAGCTCTTGATCCGGCAAACAAAC
CACCGCTGGTAGCGGTGGTTTTTTTGTTTGCAAGCAGCAGATTACGCGCAGAAAAAAAGGATCTCAAGAA
GATCCTTTGATCTTTTCTACGGGGTCTGACGCTCAGTGGAACGAAAACTCACGTTAAGGGATTTTGGTCA
TGAGATTATCAAAAAGGATCTTCACCTAGATCCTTTTAAATTAAAAATGAAGTTTTAAATCAATCTAAAG
TATATATGAGTAAACTTGGTCTGACAGTTACCAATGCTTAATCAGTGAGGCACCTATCTCAGCGATCTGT
CTATTTCGTTCATCCATAGTTGCCTGACTCCCCGTCGTGTAGATAACTACGATACGGGAGGGCTTACCAT
CTGGCCCCAGTGCTGCAATGATACCGCGAGAACCACGCTCACCGGCTCCAGATTTATCAGCAATAAACCA
GCCAGCCGGAAGGGCCGAGCGCAGAAGTGGTCCTGCAACTTTATCCGCCTCCATCCAGTCTATTAATTGT
TGCCGGGAAGCTAGAGTAAGTAGTTCGCCAGTTAATAGTTTGCGCAACGTTGTTGCCATTGCTACAGGCA
TCGTGGTGTCACGCTCGTCGTTTGGTATGGCTTCATTCAGCTCCGGTTCCCAACGATCAAGGCGAGTTAC
ATGATCCCCCATGTTGTGCAAAAAAGCGGTTAGCTCCTTCGGTCCTCCGATCGTTGTCAGAAGTAAGTTG
GCCGCAGTGTTATCACTCATGGTTATGGCAGCACTGCATAATTCTCTTACTGTCATGCCATCCGTAAGAT
GCTTTTCTGTGACTGGTGAGTACTCAACCAAGTCATTCTGAGAATAGTGTATGCGGCGACCGAGTTGCTC
TTGCCCGGCGTCAATACGGGATAATACCGCGCCACATAGCAGAACTTTAAAAGTGCTCATCATTGGAAAA
CGTTCTTCGGGGCGAAAACTCTCAAGGATCTTACCGCTGTTGAGATCCAGTTCGATGTAACCCACTCGTG
CACCCAACTGATCTTCAGCATCTTTTACTTTCACCAGCGTTTCTGGGTGAGCAAAAACAGGAAGGCAAAA
TGCCGCAAAAAAGGGAATAAGGGCGACACGGAAATGTTGAATACTCATACTCTTCCTTTTTCAATATTAT
TGAAGCATTTATCAAGGTTATTGTCTCATGAGCGGATACATATTTGAATGTATTTAGAAAAATAAACAAA
TAGGGGTTCCGCGCACGAATTGGCCAGCGCTGCCATTTTTGGGGTGAGGCCGTTCGCGGCCGAGGGGCGC
AGCCCCTGGGGGGATGGGAGGCCCGCGTTAGCGGGCCGGGAGGGTTCGAGAAGGGGGGGCACCCCCCTTC
GGCGTGCGCGGTCACGCGCACAGGGCGCAGCCCTGGTTAAAAACAAGGTTTATAAATATTGGTTTAAAAG
CAGGTTAAAAGACAGGTTAGCGGTGGCCGAAAAACGGGCGGAAACCCTTGCAAATGCTGGATTTTCTGCC
TGTGGACAGCCCCTCAAATGTCAATAGGTGCGCCCCTCATCTGTCAGCACTCTGCCCCTCAAGTGTCAAG
GATCGCGCCCCTCATCTGTCAGTAGTCGCGCCCCTCAAGTGTCAATACCGCAGGGCACTTATCCCCAGGC
TTGTCCACATCATCTGTGGGAAACTCGCGTAAAATCAGGCGTTTTCGCCGATTTGCGAGGCTGGCCAGCT
CCACGTCGCCGGCCGAAATCGAGCCTGCCCCTCATCTGTCAACGCCGCGCCGGGTGAGTCGGCCCCTCAA
GTGTCAACGTCCGCCCCTCATCTGTCAGTGAGGGCCAAGTTTTCCGCGAGGTATCCACAACGCCGGCGGC
CGCGGTGTCTCGCACACGGCTTCGACGGCGTTTCTGGCGCGTTTGCAGGGCCATAGACGGCCGCCAGCCC
AGCGGCGAGGGCAACCAGCCCGGTGAGCGTCGCAAAGGAGATCCTGATCTGACTGATGGGCTGCCTGTAT
CGAGTGGTGATTTTGTGCCGAGCTGCCGGTCGGGGAGCTGTTGGCTGGCTGGTGGCAGGATATATTGTGG
TGTAAACAAATTGACGCTTAGACAACTTAATAACACATTGCGGACGTTTTTAATGTACTGGGGTGGATGC
AGTGGGCCCCAC
